Addgene plasmid #78153: TRCN0000279887
Purpose: shCDK4 targeting CDS
Depositing lab: William Hahn. Depositing organization: Dana-Farber Cancer Institute. Publication: Integrated genetic and pharmacologic interrogation of rare cancers. Hong AL, Tseng YY, Cowley GS, Jonas O, Cheah JH, Kynnap BD, Doshi MB, Oh C, Meyer SC, Church AJ, Gill S, Bielski CM, Keskula P, Imamovic A, Howell S, Kryukov GV, Clemons PA, Tsherniak A, Vazquez F, Crompton BD, Shamji AF, Rodriguez-Galindo C, Janeway KA, Roberts CW, Stegmaier K, van Hummelen P, Cima MJ, Langer RS, Garraway LA, Schreiber SL, Root DE, Hahn WC, Boehm JS. Nat Commun. 2016 Jun 22;7:11987. doi: 10.1038/ncomms11987. PubMed 27329820.
Backbone
  Vector backbone: pLKO_TRC005
  Vector type: Lentiviral, RNAi
  Selectable markers: Puromycin
Growth in bacteria
  Bacterial resistance: Ampicillin, 100 μg/mL
  Growth temperature: 37°C
  Growth strain: NEB Stable
  Copy number: Unknown
Gene/Insert
  Gene/Insert name: CDK4
  gRNA/shRNA sequence: GTGGAGTGTTGGCTGTATCTT
  Species: H. sapiens (human)
  GenBank ID: NM_000075.3 NM_000075.3
  Entrez Gene: CDK4 (a.k.a. CMM3, PSK-J3)
  Promoter: hU6
  Cloning method: Unknown
  Sequencing primers: 5′ hU6-F; 3′ WPRE-R
Resource information
  A portion of this plasmid was derived from a plasmid made by: The RNAi Consortium / Broad Institute
Terms and licenses: Academic/Nonprofit Terms; Industry Terms: Not Available to Industry
How to cite: TRCN0000279887 was a gift from William Hahn (Addgene plasmid # 78153 ; http://n2t.net/addgene:78153 ; RRID:Addgene_78153)
