[The description below was written by a language model from this plasmid's Addgene catalogue record.]
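Description:
TRCN0000279887 is a lentiviral RNA interference plasmid built on the pLKO_TRC005 backbone, part of the shRNA vector series originating from The RNAi Consortium at the Broad Institute. It carries a short hairpin RNA directed against the coding sequence of human CDK4 (cyclin-dependent kinase 4, also known as CMM3 or PSK-J3), designed against the reference transcript for that gene. The hairpin is expressed from the human U6 promoter, an RNA polymerase III promoter commonly used for short RNAs because it gives strong constitutive transcription with defined start and termination points. Once transcribed, the hairpin is processed by the cellular RNAi machinery into a small interfering RNA that guides degradation of CDK4 mRNA.

The plasmid is maintained in bacteria under ampicillin selection, and its copy number is not recorded. As a lentiviral transfer vector, it is meant to be packaged into viral particles that integrate the shRNA cassette into the genome of target mammalian cells, and a puromycin marker allows selection of stably transduced cells. The use of a WPRE-directed sequencing primer implies a woodchuck hepatitis virus post-transcriptional regulatory element downstream of the hairpin, but no feature table is provided, so other elements, such as the LTRs, the packaging signal and the promoter driving puromycin resistance, are not documented in the record. The construct is intended for stable knockdown of CDK4 in human cells, and it was deposited in connection with a study combining genetic and pharmacologic interrogation of rare cancers, where such reagents serve to test dependency on candidate target genes.
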