>Addgene plasmid #78153 | TRCN0000279887 | addgene partial sequence | sequence record 148815 | WPRE-R 5'-CATAGCGTAAAAGGAGCAACA-3'
AATTTTGTAATCCAGAGGTTGATTGTCGACTTAACGCGTTCAGGCACCGGGCTTGCGGGTCATGCACCAG
GTGCGCGGTCCTTCGGGCACCTCGACGTCGGCGGTGACGGTGAAGCCGAGCCGCTCGTAGAAGGGGAGGT
TGCGGGGCGCGGAGGTCTCCAGGAAGGCGGGCACCCCGGCGCGCTCGGCCGCCTCCACTCCGGGGAGCAC
GACGGCGCTGCCCAGACCCTTGCCCTGGTGGTCGGGCGAGACGCCGACGGTGGCCAGGAACCACGCGGGC
TCCTTGGGCCGGTGCGGCGCCAGGAGGCCTTCCATCTGTTGCTGCGCGGCCAGCCGGGAACCGCTCAACT
CGGCCATGCGCGGGCCGATCTCGGCGAACACCGCCCCCGCTTCGACGCTCTCCGGCGTGGTCCAGACCGC
CACGGCGGCGCCGTCGTCCGCGACCCACACCTTGCCGATGTCGAGCCCGACGCGCGTGAGGAAGAGTTCT
TGCAGCTCGGTGACCCGCTCGATGTGGCGGTCCGGATCGACGGTGTGGCGCGTGGCGGGGTAGTCGGCGA
ACGCGGCGGCGAGGGTGCGTACGGCCCTGGGGACGTCGTCGCGGGTGGCGAGGCGCACCGTGGGCTTGTA
CTCGGTCATGGTAAGCTCCGGTGGATCCCCCTGGGGAGAGAGGTCGGTGATTCGGTCAACGAGGGAGCCG
ACTGCCGACGTGCGCTCCGGAGGCTTGCAGAATGCGGAACACCGCGCGGGCAGGAACAGGGCCCACACTA
CCGCCCCACACCCCG
