>Addgene plasmid #78153 | TRCN0000279887 | addgene partial sequence | sequence record 148920 | hU6-F 5'-GAGGGCCTATTTCCCATGATT-3'
CAGGCTGTTAGAGAGATAATTAGAATTAATTTGACTGTAAACACAAAGATATTAGTACAAAATACGTGAC
GTAGAAAGTAATAATTTCTTGGGTAGTTTGCAGTTTTAAAATTATGTTTTAAAATGGACTATCATATGCT
TACCGTAACTTGAAAGTATTTCGATTTCTTGGCTTTATATATCTTGTGGAAAGGACGAGGTACCGGGTGG
AGTGTTGGCTGTATCTTCTCGAGAAGATACAGCCAACACTCCACTTTTTGAATTCTAGATCTTGAGACAA
ATGGC
